Addgene plasmid #140884: EGFP-Rab26 in pCSDEST2
Purpose: Expression of zebrafish GFP-tagged Rab26 in mammalian cells.
Depositing lab: Rob Parton. Depositing organization: University of Queensland, Institute for Molecular Bioscience. Publication: In vivo cell biological screening identifies an endocytic capture mechanism for T-tubule formation. Hall TE, Martel N, Ariotti N, Xiong Z, Lo HP, Ferguson C, Rae J, Lim YW, Parton RG. Nat Commun. 2020 Jul 24;11(1):3711. doi: 10.1038/s41467-020-17486-w. PubMed 32709891.
Backbone
  Vector backbone: pCSDEST2 (Addgene 22424)
  Vector type: Mammalian Expression
Growth in bacteria
  Bacterial resistance: Ampicillin, 100 μg/mL
  Growth temperature: 37°C
  Growth strain: DH5alpha
  Copy number: High Copy
How to cite: EGFP-Rab26 in pCSDEST2 was a gift from Rob Parton (Addgene plasmid # 140884 ; http://n2t.net/addgene:140884 ; RRID:Addgene_140884)
