[The description below was written by a language model from this plasmid's Addgene catalogue record and the feature table of its GenBank file.]
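Description:
EGFP-Rab26 in pCSDEST2 is a 5.6 kb mammalian expression plasmid built on the pCSDEST2 Gateway destination backbone, a CS2-type vector. It is maintained in E. coli at high copy through a ColE1/pUC-type origin and selected with ampicillin via the beta-lactamase gene. An f1 origin is also present, as are remnants of a lac promoter/operator region from the cloning backbone.

The expression cassette is driven by the simian cytomegalovirus IE94 enhancer/promoter, which gives strong constitutive transcription in vertebrate cells, and is terminated by an SV40 polyadenylation signal. An SP6 promoter lies just downstream of the CMV element, so sense mRNA could in principle be transcribed in vitro, while T7 and T3 promoters sit in the opposite orientation on the far side of the insert. The payload was assembled by multisite Gateway recombination. A Kozak consensus and the mammalian codon-optimised EGFP coding sequence lie between attB1 and attB2, followed by a second segment bounded by attB2 and attB3. That second interval of roughly 750 bp carries no feature annotation, but from the construct name and stated purpose it presumably holds the zebrafish Rab26 coding sequence. If so, the product is a fusion with EGFP at the N-terminus of Rab26, joined by a linker encoded by the attB2 site.

The stated purpose is expression of GFP-tagged zebrafish Rab26 in mammalian cells, which allows the localisation of this small GTPase to be followed by fluorescence. The associated publication describes an in vivo cell biological screen concerning endocytic mechanisms in T-tubule formation.
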