LOCUS       Exported 5635 bp ds-DNA circular SYN 13-MAY-2021
DEFINITION  Expression of zebrafish GFP-tagged Rab26 in mammalian cells..
ACCESSION   .
VERSION     .
KEYWORDS    EGFP-Rab26 in pCSDEST2
SOURCE      synthetic DNA construct
  ORGANISM  synthetic DNA construct
REFERENCE   1 (bases 1 to 5635)
  TITLE     New_for_revision
  JOURNAL   Unpublished
REFERENCE   2 (bases 1 to 5635)
  AUTHORS   .
  TITLE     Direct Submission
  JOURNAL   Exported May 13, 2021 from SnapGene Server 1.1.58
            http://www.snapgene.com
FEATURES             Location/Qualifiers
     source          1..5635
                     /organism="synthetic DNA construct"
                     /mol_type="other DNA"
     promoter        168..1145
                     /label=CMV IE94 promoter
                     /note="enhancer/promoter region of simian cytomegalovirus
                     major immediate early transcription unit IE94"
     promoter        1180..1198
                     /label=SP6 promoter
                     /note="promoter for bacteriophage SP6 RNA polymerase"
     primer_bind     1180..1197
                     /label=SP6
                     /note="SP6 promoter, forward primer"
     protein_bind    1253..1277
                     /gene="mutant version of attB"
                     /label=attB1
                     /bound_moiety="BP Clonase(TM)"
                     /note="recombination site for the Gateway(R) BP reaction"
     regulatory      1278..1287
                     /regulatory_class="other"
                     /note="vertebrate consensus sequence for strong initiation
                     of translation (Kozak, 1987)"
     CDS             1284..2000
                     /codon_start=1
                     /product="enhanced GFP"
                     /label=EGFP
                     /translation="MVSKGEELFTGVVPILVELDGDVNGHKFSVSGEGEGDATYGKLTL
                     KFICTTGKLPVPWPTLVTTLTYGVQCFSRYPDHMKQHDFFKSAMPEGYVQERTIFFKDD
                     GNYKTRAEVKFEGDTLVNRIELKGIDFKEDGNILGHKLEYNYNSHNVYIMADKQKNGIK
                     VNFKIRHNIEDGSVQLADHYQQNTPIGDGPVLLPDNHYLSTQSALSKDPNEKRDHMVLL
                     EFVTAAGITLGMDELYK"
     CDS             1284..2000
                     /codon_start=1
                     /product="the original enhanced GFP (Yang et al., 1996)"
                     /label=EGFP
                     /note="mammalian codon-optimized"
                     /translation="MVSKGEELFTGVVPILVELDGDVNGHKFSVSGEGEGDATYGKLTL
                     KFICTTGKLPVPWPTLVTTLTYGVQCFSRYPDHMKQHDFFKSAMPEGYVQERTIFFKDD
                     GNYKTRAEVKFEGDTLVNRIELKGIDFKEDGNILGHKLEYNYNSHNVYIMADKQKNGIK
                     VNFKIRHNIEDGSVQLADHYQQNTPIGDGPVLLPDNHYLSTQSALSKDPNEKRDHMVLL
                     EFVTAAGITLGMDELYK"
     primer_bind     complement(1329..1350)
                     /label=EGFP-N
                     /note="EGFP, reverse primer"
     primer_bind     complement(1590..1609)
                     /label=EXFP-R
                     /note="For distinguishing EGFP variants, reverse primer"
     primer_bind     1937..1958
                     /label=EGFP-C
                     /note="EGFP, forward primer"
     protein_bind    complement(2002..2026)
                     /gene="mutant version of attB"
                     /label=attB2
                     /bound_moiety="BP Clonase(TM)"
                     /note="recombination site for the Gateway(R) BP reaction"
     protein_bind    complement(2772..2792)
                     /gene="mutant version of attB"
                     /label=attB3
                     /bound_moiety="BP Clonase(TM)"
                     /note="core recombination site for the Gateway(R) BP
                     reaction"
     promoter        complement(2810..2827)
                     /label=T7 promoter
                     /note="promoter for bacteriophage T7 RNA polymerase"
     polyA_signal    2832..2966
                     /label=SV40 poly(A) signal
                     /note="SV40 polyadenylation signal"
     primer_bind     complement(2856..2875)
                     /label=EBV-rev
                     /note="SV40 polyA terminator, reverse primer"
     primer_bind     2910..2929
                     /label=SV40pA-R
                     /note="SV40 polyA, reverse primer"
     primer_bind     complement(3079..3099)
                     /label=T3
                     /note="T3 promoter, forward primer"
     promoter        complement(3079..3097)
                     /label=T3 promoter
                     /note="promoter for bacteriophage T3 RNA polymerase"
     primer_bind     complement(3118..3134)
                     /label=M13 rev
                     /note="common sequencing primer, one of multiple similar
                     variants"
     primer_bind     complement(3118..3134)
                     /label=M13 Reverse
                     /note="In lacZ gene. Also called M13-rev"
     primer_bind     complement(3131..3153)
                     /label=M13/pUC Reverse
                     /note="In lacZ gene"
     protein_bind    3142..3158
                     /label=lac operator
                     /bound_moiety="lac repressor encoded by lacI"
                     /note="The lac repressor binds to the lac operator to
                     inhibit transcription in E. coli. This inhibition can be
                     relieved by adding lactose or
                     isopropyl-beta-D-thiogalactopyranoside (IPTG)."
     promoter        complement(3166..3196)
                     /label=lac promoter
                     /note="promoter for the E. coli lac operon"
     protein_bind    3211..3232
                     /label=CAP binding site
                     /bound_moiety="E. coli catabolite activator protein"
                     /note="CAP binding activates transcription in the presence
                     of cAMP."
     primer_bind     complement(3349..3366)
                     /label=L4440
                     /note="L4440 vector, forward primer"
     rep_origin      complement(3520..4108)
                     /direction=LEFT
                     /label=ori
                     /note="high-copy-number ColE1/pMB1/pBR322/pUC origin of
                     replication"
     primer_bind     complement(3600..3619)
                     /label=pBR322ori-F
                     /note="pBR322 origin, forward primer"
     CDS             complement(4279..5139)
                     /codon_start=1
                     /gene="bla"
                     /product="beta-lactamase"
                     /label=AmpR
                     /note="confers resistance to ampicillin, carbenicillin, and
                     related antibiotics"
                     /translation="MSIQHFRVALIPFFAAFCLPVFAHPETLVKVKDAEDQLGARVGYI
                     ELDLNSGKILESFRPEERFPMMSTFKVLLCGAVLSRIDAGQEQLGRRIHYSQNDLVEYS
                     PVTEKHLTDGMTVRELCSAAITMSDNTAANLLLTTIGGPKELTAFLHNMGDHVTRLDRW
                     EPELNEAIPNDERDTTMPVAMATTLRKLLTGELLTLASRQQLIDWMEADKVAGPLLRSA
                     LPAGWFIADKSGAGERGSRGIIAALGPDGKPSRIVVIYTTGSQATMDERNRQIAEIGAS
                     LIKHW"
     primer_bind     4902..4921
                     /label=Amp-R
                     /note="Ampicillin resistance gene, reverse primer"
     promoter        complement(5140..5244)
                     /gene="bla"
                     /label=AmpR promoter
     rep_origin      complement(5270..90)
                     /direction=LEFT
                     /label=f1 ori
                     /note="f1 bacteriophage origin of replication; arrow
                     indicates direction of (+) strand synthesis"
     primer_bind     complement(5407..5428)
                     /label=F1ori-F
                     /note="F1 origin, forward primer"
     primer_bind     5619..3
                     /label=F1ori-R
                     /note="F1 origin, reverse primer"
ORIGIN
        1 nnnnnnnnnn nnnnnnnnnn nnnnnnnnnn nnnnnnnnnn nnnnnnnnnn nnnnnnnnnn
       61 nnnnnnnnnn nnnnnnnnnn nnnnnnnnnn cccattcgcc attcaggctg cgcaactgtt
      121 gggaagggcg atcggtgcgg gcctcttcgc tattacgcca gtcgaccgcc aattcaatat
      181 ggcgtatatg gactcatgcc aattcaatat ggtggatctg gacctgtgcc aattcaatat
      241 ggcgtatatg gactcgtgcc aattcaatat ggtggatctg gaccccagcc aattcaatat
      301 ggcggacttg gcaccatgcc aattcaatat ggcggacctg gcactgtgcc aactggggag
      361 gggtctactt ggcacggtgc caagtttgag gaggggtctt ggccctgtgc caagtccgcc
      421 atattgaatt ggcatggtgc caataatggc ggccatattg gctatatgcc aggatcaata
      481 tataggcaat atccaatatg gccctatgcc aatatggcta ttggccaggt tcaatactat
      541 gtattggccc tatgccatat agtattccat atatgggttt tcctattgac gtagatagcc
      601 cctcccaatg ggcggtccca tataccatat atggggcttc ctaataccgc ccatagccac
      661 tcccccattg acgtcaatgg tctctatata tggtctttcc tattgacgtc atatgggcgg
      721 tcctattgac gtatatggcg cctcccccat tgacgtcaat tacggtaaat ggcccgcctg
      781 gctcaatgcc cattgacgtc aataggacca cccaccattg acgtcaatgg gatggctcat
      841 tgcccattca tatccgttct cacgccccct attgacgtca atgacggtaa atggcccact
      901 tggcagtaca tcaatatcta ttaatagtaa cttggcaagt acattactat tggaagtacg
      961 ccagggtaca ttggcagtac tcccattgac gtcaatggcg gtaaatggcc cgcgatggct
     1021 gccaagtaca tccccattga cgtcaatggg gaggggcaat gacgcaaatg ggcgttccat
     1081 tgacgtaaat gggcggtagg cgtgcctaat gggaggtcta tataagcaat gctcgtttag
     1141 ggaaccgcca ttctgcctgg ggacgtcgga gcaagcttga tttaggtgac actatagaat
     1201 acaagctact tgttcttttt gcaggatccc atcgattcga attcaaggat caacaagttt
     1261 gtacaaaaaa gcaggctgcc accatggtga gcaagggcga ggagctgttc accggggtgg
     1321 tgcccatcct ggtcgagctg gacggcgacg taaacggcca caagttcagc gtgtccggcg
     1381 agggcgaggg cgatgccacc tacggcaagc tgaccctgaa gttcatctgc accaccggca
     1441 agctgcccgt gccctggccc accctcgtga ccaccctgac ctacggcgtg cagtgcttca
     1501 gccgctaccc cgaccacatg aagcagcacg acttcttcaa gtccgccatg cccgaaggct
     1561 acgtccagga gcgcaccatc ttcttcaagg acgacggcaa ctacaagacc cgcgccgagg
     1621 tgaagttcga gggcgacacc ctggtgaacc gcatcgagct gaagggcatc gacttcaagg
     1681 aggacggcaa catcctgggg cacaagctgg agtacaacta caacagccac aacgtctata
     1741 tcatggccga caagcagaag aacggcatca aggtgaactt caagatccgc cacaacatcg
     1801 aggacggcag cgtgcagctc gccgaccact accagcagaa cacccccatc ggcgacggcc
     1861 ccgtgctgct gcccgacaac cactacctga gcacccagtc cgccctgagc aaagacccca
     1921 acgagaagcg cgatcacatg gtcctgctgg agttcgtgac cgccgccggg atcactctcg
     1981 gcatggacga gctgtacaag cacccagctt tcttgtacaa agtggtgtcg aggaaaaaag
     2041 cgctgaaggg gaagggcagt tcaaacacac cgaattcatc tccgagcgct gaaaaagaga
     2101 aggggaaaaa agtgtcgagc caggcgaacg gagtggttca tcccagccgg ccatctctca
     2161 gcaacagcgg ggagttctac gacatcgcat tcaaggtgat gctggtcgga gactctggag
     2221 tggggaaaac ctgtctgctg gttcgcttta aagatggagc atttctggcc ggaagcttca
     2281 tctcaactgt tggcatagac ttcaggaata aagtgctgag catcgacagc atgagggtta
     2341 aactacagat ctgggataca gcgggacagg agcgtttcag gagtgtgacg cacgcatact
     2401 atcgagacgc tcacgctctt ttgctgcttt atgatgtgac aaataaatcc tcctttgaca
     2461 acatacaggc ctggctgacg gagattcacg agttcgctca gcagaacgtg gtcattatgc
     2521 tgttgggtaa taaggctgat gctacacatg aacgcattgt gaagagggag gagggggaga
     2581 aactagctaa ggagtttggc gttcccttca tggagaccag tgctaaaaca ggcctgaatg
     2641 tggagttggc cttcactgcg gttgccaagg aactgaagca cagggagtta aaggaaccaa
     2701 acgagcccaa gtttcagctg caggagtacg tgaacaagga gatgaaggga gtcgggtgct
     2761 gtcgctcata acaactttat tatacatagt tgcactcgag cctctagaac tatagtgagt
     2821 cgtattacgt agatccagac atgataagat acattgatga gtttggacaa accacaacta
     2881 gaatgcagtg aaaaaaatgc tttatttgtg aaatttgtga tgctattgct ttatttgtaa
     2941 ccattataag ctgcaataaa caagttaaca acaacaattg cattcatttt atgtttcagg
     3001 ttcaggggga ggtgtgggag gttttttaat tcgcggccgc ggcgccaatg cattgggccc
     3061 ggtacccagc ttttgttccc tttagtgagg gttaattgcg cgcttggcgt aatcatggtc
     3121 atagctgttt cctgtgtgaa attgttatcc gctcacaatt ccacacaaca tacgagccgg
     3181 gagcataaag tgtaaagcct ggggtgccta atgagtgagc taactcacat taattgcgtt
     3241 gcgctcactg cccgctttcc agtcgggaaa cctgtcgtgc cagctgcatt aatgaatcgg
     3301 ccaacgcgcg gggagaggcg gtttgcgtat tgggcgctct tccgcttcct cgctcactga
     3361 ctcgctgcgc tcggtcgttc ggctgcggcg agcggtatca gctcactcaa aggcggtaat
     3421 acggttatcc acagaatcag gggataacgc aggaaagaac atgtgagcaa aaggccagca
     3481 aaaggccagg aaccgtaaaa aggccgcgtt gctggcgttt ttccataggc tccgcccccc
     3541 tgacgagcat cacaaaaatc gacgctcaag tcagaggtgg cgaaacccga caggactata
     3601 aagataccag gcgtttcccc ctggaagctc cctcgtgcgc tctcctgttc cgaccctgcc
     3661 gcttaccgga tacctgtccg cctttctccc ttcgggaagc gtggcgcttt ctcatagctc
     3721 acgctgtagg tatctcagtt cggtgtaggt cgttcgctcc aagctgggct gtgtgcacga
     3781 accccccgtt cagcccgacc gctgcgcctt atccggtaac tatcgtcttg agtccaaccc
     3841 ggtaagacac gacttatcgc cactggcagc agccactggt aacaggatta gcagagcgag
     3901 gtatgtaggc ggtgctacag agttcttgaa gtggtggcct aactacggct acactagaag
     3961 aacagtattt ggtatctgcg ctctgctgaa gccagttacc ttcggaaaaa gagttggtag
     4021 ctcttgatcc ggcaaacaaa ccaccgctgg tagcggtggt ttttttgttt gcaagcagca
     4081 gattacgcgc agaaaaaaag gatctcaaga agatcctttg atcttttcta cggggtctga
     4141 cgctcagtgg aacgaaaact cacgttaagg gattttggtc atgagattat caaaaaggat
     4201 cttcacctag atccttttaa attaaaaatg aagttttaaa tcaatctaaa gtatatatga
     4261 gtaaacttgg tctgacagtt accaatgctt aatcagtgag gcacctatct cagcgatctg
     4321 tctatttcgt tcatccatag ttgcctgact ccccgtcgtg tagataacta cgatacggga
     4381 gggcttacca tctggcccca gtgctgcaat gataccgcga gacccacgct caccggctcc
     4441 agatttatca gcaataaacc agccagccgg aagggccgag cgcagaagtg gtcctgcaac
     4501 tttatccgcc tccatccagt ctattaattg ttgccgggaa gctagagtaa gtagttcgcc
     4561 agttaatagt ttgcgcaacg ttgttgccat tgctacaggc atcgtggtgt cacgctcgtc
     4621 gtttggtatg gcttcattca gctccggttc ccaacgatca aggcgagtta catgatcccc
     4681 catgttgtgc aaaaaagcgg ttagctcctt cggtcctccg atcgttgtca gaagtaagtt
     4741 ggccgcagtg ttatcactca tggttatggc agcactgcat aattctctta ctgtcatgcc
     4801 atccgtaaga tgcttttctg tgactggtga gtactcaacc aagtcattct gagaatagtg
     4861 tatgcggcga ccgagttgct cttgcccggc gtcaatacgg gataataccg cgccacatag
     4921 cagaacttta aaagtgctca tcattggaaa acgttcttcg gggcgaaaac tctcaaggat
     4981 cttaccgctg ttgagatcca gttcgatgta acccactcgt gcacccaact gatcttcagc
     5041 atcttttact ttcaccagcg tttctgggtg agcaaaaaca ggaaggcaaa atgccgcaaa
     5101 aaagggaata agggcgacac ggaaatgttg aatactcata ctcttccttt ttcaatatta
     5161 ttgaagcatt tatcagggtt attgtctcat gagcggatac atatttgaat gtatttagaa
     5221 aaataaacaa ataggggttc cgcgcacatt tccccgaaaa gtgccaccta aattgtaagc
     5281 gttaatattt tgttaaaatt cgcgttaaat ttttgttaaa tcagctcatt ttttaaccaa
     5341 taggccgaaa tcggcaaaat cccttataaa tcaaaagaat agaccgagat agggttgagt
     5401 gttgttccag tttggaacaa gagtccacta ttaaagaacg tggactccaa cgtcaaaggn
     5461 nnnnnnnnnn nnnnnnnnnn nnnnnnnnnn nnnnnnnnnn nnnnnnnntn nnnnnnnnnn
     5521 nnnnnnnnnn nnnnnnnnnn nnnnnnnnnn nnnnnnnnnn nnnnnnnnnn nnnnnnnnnn
     5581 nnnnnnnnnn nnnnnnnnnn gnnnnnnnnn nnnnnnnnnn nnnnnnnnnn nnnnn
//
